Addgene plasmid #240733: Sc FLAG-rad24-pRSFDuet
Purpose: Over-express FLAG-rad24 in E. coli
Depositing lab: Michael O'Donnell. Depositing organization: Rockefeller University.
Backbone
  Vector backbone: pRSFDuet
  Vector type: Bacterial Expression
Growth in bacteria
  Bacterial resistance: Kanamycin, 50 μg/mL
  Growth temperature: 37°C
  Growth strain: DH5alpha
  Copy number: High Copy
Gene/Insert
  Gene/Insert name: FLAG-rad24
  Species: S. cerevisiae (budding yeast)
  Entrez Gene: RAD24 (a.k.a. YER173W)
  Tag / fusion protein: 3X FLAG (N terminal on insert)
  Cloning method: Restriction Enzyme; 5′ cloning site Unknown (unknown if destroyed)
Terms and licenses: Academic/Nonprofit Terms; Industry Terms: Not Available to Industry
How to cite: Sc FLAG-rad24-pRSFDuet was a gift from Michael O'Donnell (Addgene plasmid # 240733 ; http://n2t.net/addgene:240733 ; RRID:Addgene_240733)
