[The description below was written by a language model from this plasmid's Addgene catalogue record and pLannotate feature annotations shown in this document.]
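Description:
Sc FLAG-rad24-pRSFDuet is a bacterial expression plasmid of about 5.7 kb, built on the pRSFDuet backbone, for over-producing the budding yeast checkpoint protein Rad24 in E. coli. It replicates from the RSF1030 origin, recorded as high copy. This origin is compatible with other common plasmid origins, so the plasmid can be maintained alongside other expression plasmids in the same cell. Selection is by kanamycin through an aminoglycoside phosphotransferase gene. The short tetracycline-resistance, AmpR promoter and CAP-site hits in the annotation are backbone remnants rather than functional markers.

The payload is the full S. cerevisiae RAD24 (YER173W) coding sequence with an N-terminal 3xFLAG tag, which includes an enterokinase cleavage site. It is driven by a T7 promoter with an adjacent lac operator and the T7 gene 10 ribosome binding site, and a T7 terminator lies downstream. The plasmid also carries lacI with its own promoter, so the repressor keeps transcription off until IPTG is added. Expression requires a host that supplies T7 RNA polymerase. Only one T7 promoter/operator unit is annotated, so the second Duet cassette appears to be absent or displaced by the insert. The S-Tag fragment lies downstream of the RAD24 reading frame, and nothing in the record indicates that it is fused to the protein. The cloning sites used are not stated.

Rad24 is the large subunit of the RFC-like Rad24-RFC clamp loader, which loads the Ddc1-Mec3-Rad17 checkpoint clamp onto DNA in the DNA damage checkpoint. The FLAG tag allows affinity purification and detection of the recombinant protein. The compatible origin would permit co-expression with partner subunits, though the record states only over-expression as the purpose.
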