Features (pLannotate 1.2.2; 17 found; start..end, strand, type, name):
    140..161     +  protein_bind   CAP binding site: CAP binding activates transcription in the presence of cAMP. E. coli catabolite activator protein
    176..240     +  CDS            TcR (fragment): tetracycline efflux protein; tet; confers resistance to tetracycline
    323..1072    +  rep_origin     RSF ori: Plasmids containing the RSF 1030 origin of replication can be propagated in E. coli cells that contain additional plasmids with compatible origins.
   1088..1179    +  promoter       AmpR promoter: bla
   1180..1995    +  CDS            KanR: aminoglycoside phosphotransferase; aph(3')-Ia; confers resistance to kanamycin in bacteria or G418 (Geneticin®) in eukaryotes
   2004..2061    -  promoter       AmpR promoter (fragment): bla
   2225..2272    -  terminator     T7 terminator: transcription terminator for bacteriophage T7 RNA polymerase
   2280..2297    -  CDS            SET1 (fragment): solubility-enhancement tag derived from T7 phage gene 10B
   2327..2368    -  CDS            S-Tag (fragment): affinity and epitope tag derived from pancreatic ribonuclease A
   2489..4465    -  CDS            RAD24: RAD24_YEAST - Experimental evidence at protein level: Swiss-Prot protein existence level 1. Participates in checkpoint pathways arrest of the cell cycle, a mechanism that allows the DNA repair pathways to act to restore the integrity of the DNA prior to DNA synthesis or separation of the replicated chromosomes. Regulates the DNA damage checkpoint pathway throughout the cell cycle, when associated with RCF5. Component of the RFC-like RAD24-RFC complex which loads the checkpoint clamp DDC1:MEC3:RAD17 complex and is involved in DNA repair pathways. During a clamp loading circle, the RFC:clamp com
   4481..4546    -  CDS            3xFLAG: three tandem FLAG® epitope tags, followed by an enterokinase cleavage site
   4556..4578    -  RBS            RBS: efficient ribosome binding site from bacteriophage T7 gene 10 (Olins and Rangwala, 1989)
   4593..4617    -  protein_bind   lac operator: The lac repressor binds to the lac operator to inhibit transcription in E. coli. This inhibition can be relieved by adding lactose or isopropyl-β-D-thiogalactopyranoside (IPTG). lac repressor encoded by lacI
   4618..4636    -  promoter       T7 promoter: promoter for bacteriophage T7 RNA polymerase
   4639..4674    +  CDS            TcR (fragment): tetracycline efflux protein; tet; confers resistance to tetracycline
   4682..4759    +  promoter       lacI promoter: lacI
   4760..127     +  CDS            lacI (across the origin): lac repressor; lacI; The lac repressor binds to the lac operator to inhibit transcription in E. coli. This inhibition can be relieved by adding lactose or isopropyl-β-D-thiogalactopyranoside (IPTG).
>Addgene plasmid #240733 | Sc FLAG-rad24-pRSFDuet | addgene full sequence | sequence record 482406 | Addgene NGS Result
GCCCGTCTCACTGGTGAAAAGAAAAACCACCCTGGCGCCCAATACGCAAACCGCCTCTCCCCGCGCGTTG
GCCGATTCATTAATGCAGCTGGCACGACAGGTTTCCCGACTGGAAAGCGGGCAGTGAGCGCAACGCAATT
AATGTAAGTTAGCTCACTCATTAGGCACCGGGATCTCGACCGATGCCCTTGAGAGCCTTCAACCCAGTCA
GCTCCTTCCGGTGGGCGCGGGGCATGACTAACATGAGAATTACAACTTATATCGTATGGGGCTGACTTCA
GGTGCTACATTTGAAGAGATAAATTGCACTGAAATCTAGAGTAACGGAATAGCTGTTCGTTGACTTGATA
GACCGATTGATTCATCATCTCATAAATAAAGAAAAACCACCGCTACCAACGGTGGTTTTCTCAAGGTTCG
CTGAGCTACCAACTCTTTGAACCAAGGTAAGTGGGTTGGAGGACCGCACTCACCAAAATCTGTTCTTTCA
GTTTAGCCTTAACAGGTGCATAACTTCAAGACAAAGTCCTCTAAATCAGTTACCAATGGCTGCTGCCAGT
GGCGATAAGTCGTGTCTTACCGGGTTGGACTCAAGACGATAGTTACCGGATAAGGCGCAGCGGTCGGGCT
GAACGGGGGGTTCGTGCACACAGCCCAGCTTGGAGCGAACGACCTACACCGAACTGAGATACCAACAGCG
TGAGCTATGAGAAAGCGCCACGCTTCCCGAAGGGAGAAAGGCGGACAGGTATCCGGTAAGCGGCAGGGTC
GGAACAGGAGAGCGCACGAGGGAGCTTCCAGGGGGAAACGCCTGGTATCTTTATAGTCCTGTCGGGTTTC
GCCACCTCTGGCTTGAGCGTCGATTTTTGTGATGCTCGTCAGGGGGGCGGAGCCTATGGAAAAACGCCTG
CGGCGTTGGCTTCTTCCGGTGCTTTGCTTTTTGCTCACATGTTCTTTCCGGCTTTATCCCCTGATTCTGT
GGATAACCGTATTACCGCTTTTGAGTGAGCTGACACCGCTCGCCGCAGTCGAACGACCGAGCGTAGCGAG
TCAGTGAGCGAGGAAGCGGAAGAGCGCTGCATGCCTATTTGTTTATTTTTCTAAATACATTCAAATATGT
ATCCGCTCATGAGACAATAACCCTGATAAATGCTTCAATAATATTGAAAAAGGAAGAGTATGAGCCATAT
TCAACGGGAAACGTCTTGCTCTAGGCCGCGATTAAATTCCAACATGGATGCTGATTTATATGGGTATAAA
TGGGCTCGCGATAATGTCGGGCAATCAGGTGCGACAATCTATCGATTGTATGGGAAGCCCGATGCGCCAG
AGTTGTTTCTGAAACATGGCAAAGGTAGCGTTGCCAATGATGTTACAGATGAGATGGTCAGACTAAACTG
GCTGACGGAATTTATGCCTCTTCCGACCATCAAGCATTTTATCCGTACTCCTGATGATGCATGGTTACTC
ACCACTGCGATCCCCGGGAAAACAGCATTCCAGGTATTAGAAGAATATCCTGATTCAGGTGAAAATATTG
TTGATGCGCTGGCAGTGTTCCTGCGCCGGTTGCATTCGATTCCTGTTTGTAATTGTCCTTTTAACAGCGA
CCGCGTATTTCGTCTCGCTCAGGCGCAATCACGAATGAATAACGGTTTGGTTGATGCGAGTGATTTTGAT
GACGAGCGTAATGGCTGGCCTGTTGAACAAGTCTGGAAAGAAATGCATAAACTTTTGCCATTCTCACCGG
ATTCAGTCGTCACTCATGGTGATTTCTCACTTGATAACCTTATTTTTGACGAGGGGAAATTAATAGGTTG
TATTGATGTTGGACGAGTCGGAATCGCAGACCGATACCAGGATCTTGCCATCCTATGGAACTGCCTCGGT
GAGTTTTCTCCTTCATTACAGAAACGGCTTTTTCAAAAATATGGTATTGATAATCCTGATATGAATAAAT
TGCAGTTTCATTTGATGCTCGATGAGTTTTTCTAAGAATTAATTCATGAGCGGATACATATTTGAATGTA
TTTAGAAAAATAAACAAATAGGGGTTCCGCGCACATTTCCCCGAAAAGTGCCACTTGCGGAGACCCGGTC
GTCAGCTTGTCGTCGGTTCAGGGCAGGGTCGTTAAATAGCCGCTTATGTCTATTGCTGGTTTACCGGTTT
ATTGACTACCGGAAGCAGTGTGACCGTGTGCTTCTCAAATGCCTGAGGTTTCAGCAAAAAACCCCTCAAG
ACCCGTTTAGAGGCCCCAAGGGGTTATGCTAGTTATTGCTCAGCGGTGGCAGCAGCCTAGGTTAATTAAG
CTGCGCTAGTAGACGAGTCCATGTGCTGGCGTTCAAATTTCGCAGCAGCGGTTTCTTTACCAGACTCGAG
GGTACCGACGTCAGCGATCGCGTGGCCGGCCGATATCCAATTGAGATCATAGATTTGTGTGGAATATTTC
CTGGGGTTTTCTCGTCAAATTTAAAGAGTAAAAAGTTAGAGTATTTCCAGATCTGAATCTGAAAGGGACT
CACTGATAACTGGCGCTTTACGCGGCTGTCTCTGGGACAGAATTTCACATAGAGACTCGTCTTCGTCGCT
TCTACCAAATGTTTCATTGCCAATATTATTGCTGTTATCGCTATCGCTATCGACAATAGGGTCATCATTA
AAAGAAGTTTCTTCGTCTTCAAGATCGTCGTTAGCCATCATCACATTTCTTTCATATTGGTCAATCAACA
TGCGAAGCCTTCTGTCCCTTTCCTTTTTTTGATCCTCTAAATGGTCACAATTATTGCTATCATTATCCAT
CAATGGTGCTAGTCCATCCTCCACAGATAGTGCTTCGATAGGCCCGCCTATCCGATCCACAACGTCGATT
CCGTTCTCAACTTTCATTATATCACTAAATTTGTCCATGGTTTGTTTGGGCCCCGAGGAGCCACTCGGAA
GATTCTTCAAATAATAGAGAATGTATTTTTTTTTATAACTCTGACACTTTCTAATTAGAGGTGCGTAGTA
GCCAAATTCTAGAGTTATATTCCTGAAAGAATGTACCGCGTTGTACTTATAAAGACTAACATTTAACCAA
TCTTCAGCTTGAACTTTAAATGAATTTTGTAATTTTCTTACTTTCCATTCTCTTGGAAAATAAACCGTTC
CATGATTATGGCCTTGTTTACTGATGTTACGAAAGGTTTTGCGCACTTCTCGTAAACCATACTCATTGGA
TTCTGGTAGACCATTCATATTATCACACTCGCTCAGGCAATCCACAATTGATGATGCATCAGAAATGCTG
AATTCGCCTTTATTAAATGTGTTATAGTTCTCTAATATTCCTAATTTGAAATCCTCTTTCGATAACAAAT
TGTTCGAATTTTCGAAGAGGTTATTAATCATTTCGTTATCGTTATTCGTGCTATGGGAACCATGTATCAC
CTTCCCAATGGCATGAAAGTATGATATGGTGGATTCTCGGGTTGAAATCGGCAAACTTCCACTTGATGTC
GCCCAAAATTGAAGGGTCGTAATGGCCGACCTAATATCACCAGTCTCTTGCGCAATATAATCTATGACTT
CCTGTCTTTTATTCCATTTATTTTTCTCCTTCAACATTTTCATATTCTGTACACAAATAAATTTCAAGTG
CTTTTTTAATAAAGTGCTGTTAATTGGATTAAACTTAATTCTTTTCAACCTTGGATGCATCAATATTTCT
TTGTTCATTATGGTTTCTGCACTAAATGTATAATCAATACCAAATTTGCGATAATTATTATCGTTCTCTG
GAATTTCACATTCAGTTATACATATAACAAGGGGAGGTAATAGAGGCTCCGAACTATATAGCCACTGTAA
TATAAGTTGTTGAAATCGACGTCTGGTATCTATATGGAAGACGTTGGGAAGGTCCTCGATAAGTATTAAT
GACAGGTTGGACATCACAAGATACCGTGCGCCTTTTAAGAACTCACTAAAGCTTTCCATCTGAGGAAGAT
CGTTGACTATACAATCACCTCTAAACTCGGTCACTTTATGCTCGTTCGGGGTGCTTCGAAAGGACGTTCC
GTTGCTGTTTTGTCTGTATTTAGGAACTAAGATTTTTGAGAGTTCTTTTATGACCGTACTTTTAGAGCAT
CCACTGGGGCCAGACAGTAGTAGGATCCTATGCTTGGCGTTAGGTAAAAACATGGCATCTAAAGCTTCTT
GTACATCTTTAAGTTTTCTTTTATGTATGGCCACTTGCTCCAAACAATTGGGCTTGAACTTTTCGTACCA
CTGTTCACCGCCGTCGTCGTTGATACTTGGGAGGATACTAGACGTATCTTGCTTGGAAAGAAAGTCATTT
TCAGTGCTTCTCGCCTTACGAACTGGCGAAGTCGGTCTAGATGAGCTCCATTTTGTTATTTGCGAGCCCA
ATGAACTGAGACTATATTGTAATAAGGGCCGTTTGTTCAAATTCGTACTATCCATATGACTAGTGGATCG
CTTGTCATCGTCATCCTTGTAGTCGATGTCATGATCTTTATAATCACCGTCATGGTCTTTGTAGTCCATG
GTATATCTCCTTATTAAAGTTAAACAAAATTATTTCTACAGGGGAATTGTTATCCGCTCACAATTCCCCT
ATAGTGAGTCGTATTAATTTCCTAATGCAGGAGTCGCATAAGGGAGAGCGTCGAGATCCCGGACACCATC
GAATGGCGCAAAACCTTTCGCGGTATGGCATGATAGCGCCCGGAAGAGAGTCAATTCAGGGTGGTGAATG
TGAAACCAGTAACGTTATACGATGTCGCAGAGTATGCCGGTGTCTCTTATCAGACCGTTTCCCGCGTGGT
GAACCAGGCCAGCCACGTTTCTGCGAAAACGCGGGAAAAAGTGGAAGCGGCGATGGCGGAGCTGAATTAC
ATTCCCAACCGCGTGGCACAACAACTGGCGGGCAAACAGTCGTTGCTGATTGGCGTTGCCACCTCCAGTC
TGGCCCTGCACGCGCCGTCGCAAATTGTCGCGGCGATTAAATCTCGCGCCGATCAACTGGGTGCCAGCGT
GGTGGTGTCGATGGTAGAACGAAGCGGCGTCGAAGCCTGTAAAGCGGCGGTGCACAATCTTCTCGCGCAA
CGCGTCAGTGGGCTGATCATTAACTATCCGCTGGATGACCAGGATGCCATTGCTGTGGAAGCTGCCTGCA
CTAATGTTCCGGCGTTATTTCTTGATGTCTCTGACCAGACACCCATCAACAGTATTATTTTCTCCCATGA
AGACGGTACGCGACTGGGCGTGGAGCATCTGGTCGCATTGGGTCACCAGCAAATCGCGCTGTTAGCGGGC
CCATTAAGTTCTGTCTCGGCGCGTCTGCGTCTGGCTGGCTGGCATAAATATCTCACTCGCAATCAAATTC
AGCCGATAGCGGAACGGGAAGGCGACTGGAGTGCCATGTCCGGTTTTCAACAAACCATGCAAATGCTGAA
TGAGGGCATCGTTCCCACTGCGATGCTGGTTGCCAACGATCAGATGGCGCTGGGCGCAATGCGCGCCATT
ACCGAGTCCGGGCTGCGCGTTGGTGCGGACATCTCGGTAGTGGGATACGACGATACCGAAGACAGCTCAT
GTTATATCCCGCCGTTAACCACCATCAAACAGGATTTTCGCCTGCTGGGGCAAACCAGCGTGGACCGCTT
GCTGCAACTCTCTCAGGGCCAGGCGGTGAAGGGCAATCAGCTGTT
